>Addgene plasmid #27947 | pUT1674-HQ858865 | depositor full sequence | sequence record 13221 | Author sequence
CAAATAATGATTTTATTTTGACTGATAGTGACCTGTTCGTTGCAACAAATTGATGAGCAATGCTTTTTTA
TAATGCCAACTTTGTACAAAAAAGCAGGCTCCGCGGCCGCCTTGTTTAACTTTAAGAAGGAGCCCTTCAC
CATGGGACTGCAAGGGAATAAGGCGACGCACGACTTCCTCTCGCTGTACGCCGCCGCCGCCACCGCCACG
GACTACTCGCCGCTCCCGCGCCACCCGGACTCCAAGCCCTCGGCGCCGGCGCCGCCGCCCGCTCAAGATT
TCTTCCTCAAGACACACGACTTCCTGCCGCAGGTAGAGAAGAGAGCCGACCAGACACCACCGCCGCCGCC
GCCGCCGCCGCCCCACGCCGCGGTCACCGCCGAGAAGCAGCTGCTCCACCAGCACGCGTTGGCCGCCGCC
GGCGCGTTCACCATCAACCACGCCGTGGCCGCGGCCGCCACCGCCGTCAAGCAGGAGCCGCCCTTCGCGC
CGTGGTGCCAGCCCGTCGCCGCCGTAGATCCCCGAGGTCACCAGTGGTCGCTCCCCTTCGCCGCGCGCGC
CGTCGCCGTCGCCTCCTCCAGGCCGCAGCAGCAGCAGCAGCAGCCACCGCCGCCGGAGAGGAAGGGTGGC
GGTGGATTCATGGACGCCGGCTCCAGATCCAGTGGCGGCGCGGGCTTCGACGACGACGACGGCCATGCCG
CGCGCCGCGAGGTCTCCTCCTCGCTGAAAGAGCTCACGGTCAGGGTGGAAGGGAAAGGTGGGAGCTGCAG
CGGCAGCGCTGGCACGGATCAGATGCCGAACACGCCGCGCTCGAAGCACTCCGCCACCGAGCAGCGCAGG
CGCAGCAAAATCAACGACAGATTTCAACTTCTTAGAGACTTATTGCCTCATAATGATCAAAAGAGAGACA
AAGCATCATTTCTCTTAGAGGTTATTGAATACATACGGTTTTTACAAGAGAAAGTACAAAAGTATGAGGT
TTCATACCCGGAGTGGAACCAAGAAAATGCAAAGGTTGTGCCATGGACAAACATCTATTTCCGTTCTTCC
TGGAAAAATGCGCAGAACAAAGGCCAAGTTCCTGCAGATCATTCACCTGACCCTCCAGAACTTCTGAAAA
ATGGTTCCCCCTATATGTTCCCTTTTACAGGGAACTCTGATAATAACAATGCAGTTGAAACTGCAGCTGC
TTCAGGTGCACAGGATCAGGCAGAAACTGATCCAATGAGTCGTGTGTCTTACAGATCAGTGGACACTCCC
AGTCCCAATAATGTTGCAGACAAAGTTACATCTCAGCCACACGCTCAACTGGTGAGACCATCACCTGCAG
AGAATCACACAGTAAACTGCGACAAGTTAAATAATTCTGACCTTGCCATCGATGAGGGAACAATCAGTCT
ATCAAGCCAATATTCCCAAGAGTTGCTTAACAAGTTGAATCATGCCCTGGAAAACTCGGGTATAGATTTG
TCCCAAGCCAGCATCTCCGTGCAAATAAATCTTGGCAAGAGGGCTATGAAGAGATCTACTCCTGCTGCAA
CCTCCACTTCTAAGGAGCTCACTGATCCGGCATCTAATAGTCAAGCAATGGGCCGTCAGCTTAGGTTGGG
TGATGGCGCTGAAGAACATCGACAAGCCTCAAAGCGACACAAATCAGATAACAGCAAGGGTGGGCGCGCC
GACCCAGCTTTCTTGTACAAAGTTGGCATTATAAGAAAGCATTGCTTATCAATTTGTTGCAACGAACAGG
TCACTATCAGTCAAAATAAAATCATTATTTGCCATCCAGCTGATATCCCCTATAGTGAGTCGTATTACAT
GGTCATAGCTGTTTCCTGGCAGCTCTGGCCCGTGTCTCAAAATCTCTGATGTTACATTGCACAAGATAAA
AATATATCATCATGAACAATAAAACTGTCTGCTTACATAAACAGTAATACAAGGGGTGTTATGAGCCATA
TTCAACGGGAAACGTCGAGGCCGCGATTAAATTCCAACATGGATGCTGATTTATATGGGTATAAATGGGC
TCGCGATAATGTCGGGCAATCAGGTGCGACAATCTATCGCTTGTATGGGAAGCCCGATGCGCCAGAGTTG
TTTCTGAAACATGGCAAAGGTAGCGTTGCCAATGATGTTACAGATGAGATGGTCAGACTAAACTGGCTGA
CGGAATTTATGCCTCTTCCGACCATCAAGCATTTTATCCGTACTCCTGATGATGCATGGTTACTCACCAC
TGCGATCCCCGGAAAAACAGCATTCCAGGTATTAGAAGAATATCCTGATTCAGGTGAAAATATTGTTGAT
GCGCTGGCAGTGTTCCTGCGCCGGTTGCATTCGATTCCTGTTTGTAATTGTCCTTTTAACAGCGATCGCG
TATTTCGTCTCGCTCAGGCGCAATCACGAATGAATAACGGTTTGGTTGATGCGAGTGATTTTGATGACGA
GCGTAATGGCTGGCCTGTTGAACAAGTCTGGAAAGAAATGCATAAACTTTTGCCATTCTCACCGGATTCA
GTCGTCACTCATGGTGATTTCTCACTTGATAACCTTATTTTTGACGAGGGGAAATTAATAGGTTGTATTG
ATGTTGGACGAGTCGGAATCGCAGACCGATACCAGGATCTTGCCATCCTATGGAACTGCCTCGGTGAGTT
TTCTCCTTCATTACAGAAACGGCTTTTTCAAAAATATGGTATTGATAATCCTGATATGAATAAATTGCAG
TTTCATTTGATGCTCGATGAGTTTTTCTAATCAGAATTGGTTAATTGGTTGTAACACTGGCAGAGCATTA
CGCTGACTTGACGGGACGGCGCAAGCTCATGACCAAAATCCCTTAACGTGAGTTACGCGTCGTTCCACTG
AGCGTCAGACCCCGTAGAAAAGATCAAAGGATCTTCTTGAGATCCTTTTTTTCTGCGCGTAATCTGCTGC
TTGCAAACAAAAAAACCACCGCTACCAGCGGTGGTTTGTTTGCCGGATCAAGAGCTACCAACTCTTTTTC
CGAAGGTAACTGGCTTCAGCAGAGCGCAGATACCAAATACTGTCCTTCTAGTGTAGCCGTAGTTAGGCCA
CCACTTCAAGAACTCTGTAGCACCGCCTACATACCTCGCTCTGCTAATCCTGTTACCAGTGGCTGCTGCC
AGTGGCGATAAGTCGTGTCTTACCGGGTTGGACTCAAGACGATAGTTACCGGATAAGGCGCAGCGGTCGG
GCTGAACGGGGGGTTCGTGCACACAGCCCAGCTTGGAGCGAACGACCTACACCGAACTGAGATACCTACA
GCGTGAGCATTGAGAAAGCGCCACGCTTCCCGAAGGGAGAAAGGCGGACAGGTATCCGGTAAGCGGCAGG
GTCGGAACAGGAGAGCGCACGAGGGAGCTTCCAGGGGGAAACGCCTGGTATCTTTATAGTCCTGTCGGGT
TTCGCCACCTCTGACTTGAGCGTCGATTTTTGTGATGCTCGTCAGGGGGGCGGAGCCTATGGAAAAACGC
CAGCAACGCGGCCTTTTTACGGTTCCTGGCCTTTTGCTGGCCTTTTGCTCACATGTTCTTTCCTGCGTTA
TCCCCTGATTCTGTGGATAACCGTATTACCGCCTTTGAGTGAGCTGATACCGCTCGCCGCAGCCGAACGA
CCGAGCGCAGCGAGTCAGTGAGCGAGGAAGCGGAAGAGCGCCCAATACGCAAACCGCCTCTCCCCGCGCG
TTGGCCGATTCATTAATGCAGCTGGCACGACAGGTTTCCCGACTGGAAAGCGGGCAGTGAGCGCAACGCA
ATTAATACGCGTACCGCTAGCCAGGAAGAGTTTGTAGAAACGCAAAAAGGCCATCCGTCAGGATGGCCTT
CTGCTTAGTTTGATGCCTGGCAGTTTATGGCGGGCGTCCTGCCCGCCACCCTCCGGGCCGTTGCTTCACA
ACGTTCAAATCCGCTCCCGGCGGATTTGTCCTACTCAGGAGAGCGTTCACCGACAAACAACAGATAAAAC
GAAAGGCCCAGTCTTCCGACTGAGCCTTTCGTTTTATTTGATGCCTGGCAGTTCCCTACTCTCGCGTTAA
CGCTAGCATGGATGTTTTCCCAGTCACGACGTTGTAAAACGACGGCCAGTCTTAAGCTCGGGCCC
Features (pLannotate 1.2.2; 12 found; start..end, strand, type, name):
      1..100     +  protein_bind   attL1: mutant version of attL; recombination site for the Gateway® LR reaction LR Clonase™
    112..132     +  RBS            RBS: efficient ribosome binding site from bacteriophage T7 gene 10 (Olins and Rangwala, 1989)
    345..362     -  promoter       chicken β-actin promoter (fragment): contains a 21-bp deletion relative to the standard chicken β-actin promoter
    817..969     +  CDS            LRL3 (fragment): LRL3_ARATH - Also known as BHLH82 From Arabidopsis thaliana (Mouse-ear cress).
   1682..1781    -  protein_bind   attL2: mutant version of attL; recombination site for the Gateway® LR reaction LR Clonase™
   1799..1817    -  promoter       T7 promoter: promoter for bacteriophage T7 RNA polymerase
   1951..2760    +  CDS            KanR: aminoglycoside phosphotransferase; aph(3')-Ia; confers resistance to kanamycin in bacteria or G418 (Geneticin®) in eukaryotes
   2907..3495    +  rep_origin     ori: high-copy-number ColE1/pMB1/pBR322/pUC origin of replication
   3678..3770    +  CDS            lacI (fragment): lac repressor; lacI; The lac repressor binds to the lac operator to inhibit transcription in E. coli. This inhibition can be relieved by adding lactose or isopropyl-β-D-thiogalactopyranoside (IPTG).
   3825..3852    -  terminator     rrnB T2 terminator: transcription terminator T2 from the E. coli rrnB gene
   3984..4027    +  terminator     rrnB T1 terminator: Escherichia coli rrnB; transcription terminator T1 from the E. coli rrnB gene
   4074..4110    -  CDS            lacZα (fragment): LacZα fragment of β-galactosidase; lacZ fragment
