[The description below was written by a language model from this plasmid's Addgene catalogue record and pLannotate feature annotations shown in this document.]
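Description:
pUT1674-HQ858865 is a Gateway entry clone built on the Invitrogen pENTR/SD backbone, carrying the coding sequence of a rice (Oryza sativa) basic helix-loop-helix transcription factor encoded by the locus Os08g0490000 / LOC_Os08g38210. The 1,524 bp insert was PCR-amplified from a full-length rice cDNA template and cloned without its stop codon, so that after transfer to a suitable destination vector the protein can be fused in frame to a C-terminal tag or reporter. The plasmid is propagated in E. coli under kanamycin selection (KanR, an aminoglycoside phosphotransferase) and replicates from a ColE1/pUC-type origin. The catalogue lists it as low copy, whereas the annotation describes this origin family as high copy.

In the 4,125 nt depositor sequence, the insert sits between attL1 and attL2, the recombination sites used in the LR Clonase reaction to move the open reading frame into attR-containing destination vectors. Immediately downstream of attL1 is the bacteriophage T7 gene 10 ribosome binding site characteristic of the SD version of the backbone, which supports translation in bacteria once the cassette is placed behind a prokaryotic promoter. A T7 promoter lies outside attL2, pointing back toward the insert, and rrnB T1 and T2 terminators upstream of attL1 shield the cassette from read-through transcription. Within the insert, the annotation software flags a segment similar to Arabidopsis LRL3/bHLH82, consistent with a conserved bHLH domain. The short chicken β-actin promoter, lacI and lacZα hits are small fragments and probably incidental matches or backbone remnants. No eukaryotic promoter is present, as expected for an entry clone. It belongs to a grass transcription factor ORF collection for comparative regulatory genomics.
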