Addgene plasmid #27947: pUT1674-HQ858865
Depositing lab: John Gray & Erich Grotewold. Depositing organization: University of Toledo. Publication: GRASSIUS: a platform for comparative regulatory genomics across the grasses. Yilmaz A, Nishiyama MY Jr, Fuentes BG, Souza GM, Janies D, Gray J, Grotewold E. Plant Physiol. 2009 Jan;149(1):171-80. doi: 10.1104/pp.108.128579. Epub 2008 Nov 5. PubMed 18987217.
Backbone
  Vector backbone: pENTR/SD
  Backbone manufacturer: Invitrogen
  Backbone size w/o insert (bp): 2601
  Vector type: Entry vector
Growth in bacteria
  Bacterial resistance: Kanamycin, 50 μg/mL
  Growth temperature: 37°C
  Growth strain: DH5alpha
  Growth instructions: E. coli Top10 (Invitrogen)
  Copy number: Low Copy
Gene/Insert
  Gene/Insert name: bHLH transcription factor encoded by Os08g0490000 LOC_Os08g38210
  Species: Oryza sativa (rice)
  Insert size (bp): 1524
  GenBank ID: HQ858865
  Cloning method: Restriction Enzyme
  Sequencing primers: 5′ M13 For; 3′ M13 Rev
Terms and licenses: Academic/Nonprofit Terms; Industry Terms: Not Available to Industry
Depositor comments: This CDS was amplified using PCR from a full length cDNA template from the OSIIEa, OSIIEb, and OSJNEa thru OSJNEf full length cDNA libraries generated by the Guoliang Wang lab at Ohio State University. The PCR product omitted the stop codon. The PCR product was cloned into a Gateway pENTR/SD entry vector. Further information on this gene may be obtained at www.grassius.org using the Genbank number. (The second half of the plasmid name is the Genbank Number for the sequence of the insert)
How to cite: pUT1674-HQ858865 was a gift from John Gray & Erich Grotewold (Addgene plasmid # 27947 ; http://n2t.net/addgene:27947 ; RRID:Addgene_27947)
