>Addgene plasmid #27947 | pUT1674-HQ858865 | addgene partial sequence | sequence record 34238 | 27947 with M13pUC-fwd
ATGATTTTATTTTGACTGATAGTGACCTGTTCGTTGCAACAAATTGATGAGCAATGCTTTTTTATAATGC
CAACTTTGTACAAAAAAGCAGGCTCCGCGGCCGCCTTGTTTAACTTTAAGAAGGAGCCCTTCACCATGGG
ACTGCAAGGGAATAAGGCGACGCACGACTTCCTCTCGCTGTACGCCGCCGCCGCCACCGCCACGGACTAC
TCGCCGCTCCCGCGCCACCCGGACTCCAAGCCCTCGGCGCCGGCGCCGCCGCCCGCTCAAGATTTCTTCC
TCAAGACACACGACTTCCTGCCGCAGGTAGAGAAGAGAGCCGACCAGACACCACCGCCGCCGCCGCCGCC
GCCGCCCCACGCCGCGGTCACCGCCGAGAAGCAGCTGCTCCACCAGCACGCGTTGGCCGCCGCCGGCGCG
TTCACCATCAACCACGCCGTGGCCGCGGCCGCCACCGCCGTCAAGCAGGAGCCGCCCTTCGCGCCGTGGT
GCCAGCCCGTCGCCGCCGTAGATCCCCGAGGTCACCAGTGGTCGCTCCCCTTCGCCGCGCGCGCCGTCGC
CGTCGCCTCCTCCAGGCCGCAGCAGCAGCAGCAGCAGCCACCGCCGCCGGAGAGGAAGGGTGGCGGTGGA
TTCATGGACGCCGGCTCCAGATCCAGTGGCGGCGCGGGCTTCGACGACGACGACGGCCATGCCGCGCGCC
GCGAGGTCTCCTCCTCGCTGAAAGAGCTCACGGTCAGGGTGGAA
